>Addgene plasmid #30129 | Tet-O-FUW-Neurod1 | addgene full sequence | sequence record 123202 | Addgene NGS Result
CGCGTTGACATTGATTATTGACTAGTTATTAATAGTAATCAATTACGGGGTCATTAGTTCATAGCCCATA
TATGGAGTTCCGCGTTACATAACTTACGGTAAATGGCCCGCCTGGCTGACCGCCCAACGACCCCCGCCCA
TTGACGTCAATAATGACGTATGTTCCCATAGTAACGCCAATAGGGACTTTCCATTGACGTCAATGGGTGG
AGTATTTACGGTAAACTGCCCACTTGGCAGTACATCAAGTGTATCATATGCCAAGTACGCCCCCTATTGA
CGTCAATGACGGTAAATGGCCCGCCTGGCATTATGCCCAGTACATGACCTTATGGGACTTTCCTACTTGG
CAGTACATCTACGTATTAGTCATCGCTATTACCATGGTGATGCGGTTTTGGCAGTACATCAATGGGCGTG
GATAGCGGTTTGACTCACGGGGATTTCCAAGTCTCCACCCCATTGACGTCAATGGGAGTTTGTTTTGGCA
CCAAAATCAACGGGACTTTCCAAAATGTCGTAACAACTCCGCCCCATTGACGCAAATGGGCGGTAGGCGT
GTACGGTGGGAGGTCTATATAAGCAGCGCGTTTTGCCTGTACTGGGTCTCTCTGGTTAGACCAGATCTGA
GCCTGGGAGCTCTCTGGCTAACTAGGGAACCCACTGCTTAAGCCTCAATAAAGCTTGCCTTGAGTGCTTC
AAGTAGTGTGTGCCCGTCTGTTGTGTGACTCTGGTAACTAGAGATCCCTCAGACCCTTTTAGTCAGTGTG
GAAAATCTCTAGCAGTGGCGCCCGAACAGGGACTTGAAAGCGAAAGGGAAACCAGAGGAGCTCTCTCGAC
GCAGGACTCGGCTTGCTGAAGCGCGCACGGCAAGAGGCGAGGGGCGGCGACTGGTGAGTACGCCAAAAAT
TTTGACTAGCGGAGGCTAGAAGGAGAGAGATGGGTGCGAGAGCGTCAGTATTAAGCGGGGGAGAATTAGA
TCGCGATGGGAAAAAATTCGGTTAAGGCCAGGGGGAAAGAAAAAATATAAATTAAAACATATAGTATGGG
CAAGCAGGGAGCTAGAACGATTCGCAGTTAATCCTGGCCTGTTAGAAACATCAGAAGGCTGTAGACAAAT
ACTGGGACAGCTACAACCATCCCTTCAGACAGGATCAGAAGAACTTAGATCATTATATAATACAGTAGCA
ACCCTCTATTGTGTGCATCAAAGGATAGAGATAAAAGACACCAAGGAAGCTTTAGACAAGATAGAGGAAG
AGCAAAACAAAAGTAAGACCACCGCACAGCAAGCGGCCGCTGATCTTCAGACCTGGAGGAGGAGATATGA
GGGACAATTGGAGAAGTGAATTATATAAATATAAAGTAGTAAAAATTGAACCATTAGGAGTAGCACCCAC
CAAGGCAAAGAGAAGAGTGGTGCAGAGAGAAAAAAGAGCAGTGGGAATAGGAGCTTTGTTCCTTGGGTTC
TTGGGAGCAGCAGGAAGCACTATGGGCGCAGCGTCAATGACGCTGACGGTACAGGCCAGACAATTATTGT
CTGGTATAGTGCAGCAGCAGAACAATTTGCTGAGGGCTATTGAGGCGCAACAGCATCTGTTGCAACTCAC
AGTCTGGGGCATCAAGCAGCTCCAGGCAAGAATCCTGGCTGTGGAAAGATACCTAAAGGATCAACAGCTC
CTGGGGATTTGGGGTTGCTCTGGAAAACTCATTTGCACCACTGCTGTGCCTTGGAATGCTAGTTGGAGTA
ATAAATCTCTGGAACAGATTTGGAATCACACGACCTGGATGGAGTGGGACAGAGAAATTAACAATTACAC
AAGCTTAATACACTCCTTAATTGAAGAATCGCAAAACCAGCAAGAAAAGAATGAACAAGAATTATTGGAA
TTAGATAAATGGGCAAGTTTGTGGAATTGGTTTAACATAACAAATTGGCTGTGGTATATAAAATTATTCA
TAATGATAGTAGGAGGCTTGGTAGGTTTAAGAATAGTTTTTGCTGTACTTTCTATAGTGAATAGAGTTAG
GCAGGGATATTCACCATTATCGTTTCAGACCCACCTCCCAACCCCGAGGGGACCCGACAGGCCCGAAGGA
ATAGAAGAAGAAGGTGGAGAGAGAGACAGAGACAGATCCATTCGATTAGTGAACGGATCGGCACTGCGTG
CGCCAATTCTGCAGACAAATGGCAGTATTCATCCACAATTTTAAAAGAAAAGGGGGGATTGGGGGGTACA
GTGCAGGGGAAAGAATAGTAGACATAATAGCAACAGACATACAAACTAAAGAATTACAAAAACAAATTAC
AAAAATTCAAAATTTTCGGGTTTATTACAGGGACAGCAGAGATCCAGTTTGGTTAGATCTCGAGTTTACC
ACTCCCTATCAGTGATAGAGAAAAGTGAAAGTCGAGTTTACCACTCCCTATCAGTGATAGAGAAAAGTGA
AAGTCGAGTTTACCACTCCCTATCAGTGATAGAGAAAAGTGAAAGTCGAGTTTACCACTCCCTATCAGTG
ATAGAGAAAAGTGAAAGTCGAGTTTACCACTCCCTATCAGTGATAGAGAAAAGTGAAAGTCGAGTTTACC
ACTCCCTATCAGTGATAGAGAAAAGTGAAAGTCGAGTTTACCACTCCCTATCAGTGATAGAGAAAAGTGA
AAGTCGAGCTCGGTACCCGGGTCGAGGTAGGCGTGTACGGTGGGAGGCCTATATAAGCAGAGCTCGTTTA
GTGAACCGTCAGATCGCCTGGAGACGCCATCCACGCTGTTTTGACCTCCATAGAAGACACCGGGACCGAT
CCAGCCTCCGCGGCCCCGAATTCGCTAGCCACCATGACCAAATCATACAGCGAGAGCGGGCTGATGGGCG
AGCCTCAGCCCCAAGGTCCCCCAAGCTGGACAGATGAGTGTCTCAGTTCTCAGGACGAGGAACACGAGGC
AGACAAGAAAGAGGACGAGCTTGAAGCCATGAATGCAGAGGAGGACTCTCTGAGAAACGGGGGAGAGGAG
GAGGAGGAAGATGAGGATCTAGAGGAAGAGGAGGAAGAAGAAGAGGAGGAGGAGGATCAAAAGCCCAAGA
GACGGGGTCCCAAAAAGAAAAAGATGACCAAGGCGCGCCTAGAACGTTTTAAATTAAGGCGCATGAAGGC
CAACGCCCGCGAGCGGAACCGCATGCACGGGCTGAACGCGGCGCTGGACAACCTGCGCAAGGTGGTACCT
TGCTACTCCAAGACCCAGAAACTGTCTAAAATAGAGACACTGCGCTTGGCCAAGAACTACATCTGGGCTC
TGTCAGAGATCCTGCGCTCAGGCAAAAGCCCTGATCTGGTCTCCTTCGTACAGACGCTCTGCAAAGGTTT
GTCCCAGCCCACTACCAATTTGGTCGCCGGCTGCCTGCAGCTCAACCCTCGGACTTTCTTGCCTGAGCAG
AACCCGGACATGCCCCCGCATCTGCCAACCGCCAGCGCTTCCTTCCCGGTGCATCCCTACTCCTACCAGT
CCCCTGGACTGCCCAGCCCGCCCTACGGCACCATGGACAGCTCCCACGTCTTCCACGTCAAGCCGCCGCC
ACACGCCTACAGCGCAGCTCTGGAGCCCTTCTTTGAAAGCCCCCTAACTGACTGCACCAGCCCTTCCTTT
GACGGACCCCTCAGCCCGCCGCTCAGCATCAATGGCAACTTCTCTTTCAAACACGAACCATCCGCCGAGT
TTGAAAAAAATTATGCCTTTACCATGCACTACCCTGCAGCGACGCTGGCAGGGCCCCAAAGCCACGGATC
AATCTTCTCTTCCGGTGCCGCTGCCCCTCGCTGCGAGATCCCCATAGACAACATTATGTCTTTCGATAGC
CATTCGCATCATGAGCGAGTCATGAGTGCCCAGCTTAATGCCATCTTTCACGATTAGGAATTCGATATCA
AGCTTATCGATAATCAACCTCTGGATTACAAAATTTGTGAAAGATTGACTGGTATTCTTAACTATGTTGC
TCCTTTTACGCTATGTGGATACGCTGCTTTAATGCCTTTGTATCATGCTATTGCTTCCCGTATGGCTTTC
ATTTTCTCCTCCTTGTATAAATCCTGGTTGCTGTCTCTTTATGAGGAGTTGTGGCCCGTTGTCAGGCAAC
GTGGCGTGGTGTGCACTGTGTTTGCTGACGCAACCCCCACTGGTTGGGGCATTGCCACCACCTGTCAGCT
CCTTTCCGGGACTTTCGCTTTCCCCCTCCCTATTGCCACGGCGGAACTCATCGCCGCCTGCCTTGCCCGC
TGCTGGACAGGGGCTCGGCTGTTGGGCACTGACAATTCCGTGGTGTTGTCGGGGAAATCATCGTCCTTTC
CTTGGCTGCTCGCCTGTGTTGCCACCTGGATTCTGCGCGGGACGTCCTTCTGCTACGTCCCTTCGGCCCT
CAATCCAGCGGACCTTCCTTCCCGCGGCCTGCTGCCGGCTCTGCGGCCTCTTCCGCGTCTTCGCCTTCGC
CCTCAGACGAGTCGGATCTCCCTTTGGGCCGCCTCCCCGCATCGATACCGTCGACCTCGAGACCTAGAAA
AACATGGAGCAATCACAAGTAGCAATACAGCAGCTACCAATGCTGATTGTGCCTGGCTAGAAGCACAAGA
GGAGGAGGAGGTGGGTTTTCCAGTCACACCTCAGGTACCTTTAAGACCAATGACTTACAAGGCAGCTGTA
GATCTTAGCCACTTTTTAAAAGAAAAGGGGGGACTGGAAGGGCTAATTCACTCCCAACGAAGACAAGATA
TCCTTGATCTGTGGATCTACCACACACAAGGCTACTTCCCTGATTGGCAGAACTACACACCAGGGCCAGG
GATCAGATATCCACTGACCTTTGGATGGTGCTACAAGCTAGTACCAGTTGAGCAAGAGAAGGTAGAAGAA
GCCAATGAAGGAGAGAACACCCGCTTGTTACACCCTGTGAGCCTGCATGGGATGGATGACCCGGAGAGAG
AAGTATTAGAGTGGAGGTTTGACAGCCGCCTAGCATTTCATCACATGGCCCGAGAGCTGCATCCGGACTG
TACTGGGTCTCTCTGGTTAGACCAGATCTGAGCCTGGGAGCTCTCTGGCTAACTAGGGAACCCACTGCTT
AAGCCTCAATAAAGCTTGCCTTGAGTGCTTCAAGTAGTGTGTGCCCGTCTGTTGTGTGACTCTGGTAACT
AGAGATCCCTCAGACCCTTTTAGTCAGTGTGGAAAATCTCTAGCAGGGCCCGTTTAAACCCGCTGATCAG
CCTCGACTGTGCCTTCTAGTTGCCAGCCATCTGTTGTTTGCCCCTCCCCCGTGCCTTCCTTGACCCTGGA
AGGTGCCACTCCCACTGTCCTTTCCTAATAAAATGAGGAAATTGCATCGCATTGTCTGAGTAGGTGTCAT
TCTATTCTGGGGGGTGGGGTGGGGCAGGACAGCAAGGGGGAGGATTGGGAAGACAATAGCAGGCATGCTG
GGGATGCGGTGGGCTCTATGGCTTCTGAGGCGGAAAGAACCAGCTGGGGCTCTAGGGGGTATCCCC
[124 nt withheld, positions 5527-5650]
C
[91 nt withheld, positions 5652-5742]
A
[49 nt withheld, positions 5744-5792]
CCTTTGACGTTGGAGTCCACGTTCTTT
[37 nt withheld, positions 5820-5856]
ACCCTATCTCGGTCTATTCTTTTGATTTATAAGGGATTTTGCCGATTTCGGCCTATTGGTTAAAAAATGA
GCTGATTTAACAAAAATTTAACGCGAATTAATTCTGTGGAATGTGTGTCAGTTAGGGTGTGGAAAGTCCC
CAGGCTCCCCAGCAGGCAGAAGTATGCAAAGCATGCATCTCAATTAGTCAGCAACCAGGTGTGGAAAGTC
CCCAGGCTCCCCAGCAGGCAGAAGTATGCAAAGCATGCATCTCAATTAGTCAGCAACCATAGTCCCGCCC
CTAACTCCGCCCATCCCGCCCCTAACTCCGCCCAGTTCCGCCCATTCTCCGCCCCATGGCTGACTAATTT
TTTTTATTTATGCAGAGGCCGAGGCCGCCTCTGCCTCTGAGCTATTCCAGAAGTAGTGAGGAGGCTTTTT
TGGAGGCCTAGGCTTTTGCAAAAAGCTCCCGGGAGCTTGTATATCCATTTTCGGATCTGATCAGCACGTG
TTGACAATTAATCATCGGCATAGTATATCGGCATAGTATAATACGACAAGGTGAGGAACTAAACCATGGC
CAAGTTGACCAGTGCCGTTCCGGTGCTCACCGCGCGCGACGTCGCCGGAGCGGTCGAGTTCTGGACCGAC
CGGCTCGGGTTCTCCCGGGACTTCGTGGAGGACGACTTCGCCGGTGTGGTCCGGGACGACGTGACCCTGT
TCATCAGCGCGGTCCAGGACCAGGTGGTGCCGGACAACACCCTGGCCTGGGTGTGGGTGCGCGGCCTGGA
CGAGCTGTACGCCGAGTGGTCGGAGGTCGTGTCCACGAACTTCCGGGACGCCTCCGGGCCGGCCATGACC
GAGATCGGCGAGCAGCCGTGGGGGCGGGAGTTCGCCCTGCGCGACCCGGCCGGCAACTGCGTGCACTTCG
TGGCCGAGGAGCAGGACTGACACGTGCTACGAGATTTCGATTCCACCGCCGCCTTCTATGAAAGGTTGGG
CTTCGGAATCGTTTTCCGGGACGCCGGCTGGATGATCCTCCAGCGCGGGGATCTCATGCTGGAGTTCTTC
GCCCACCCCAACTTGTTTATTGCAGCTTATAATGGTTACAAATAAAGCAATAGCATCACAAATTTCACAA
ATAAAGCATTTTTTTCACTGCATTCTAGTTGTGGTTTGTCCAAACTCATCAATGTATCTTATCATGTCTG
TATACCGTCGACCTCTAGCTAGAGCTTGGCGTAATCATGGTCATAGCTGTTTCCTGTGTGAAATTGTTAT
CCGCTCACAATTCCACACAACATACGAGCCGGAAGCATAAAGTGTAAAGCCTGGGGTGCCTAATGAGTGA
GCTAACTCACATTAATTGCGTTGCGCTCACTGCCCGCTTTCCAGTCGGGAAACCTGTCGTGCCAGCTGCA
TTAATGAATCGGCCAACGCGCGGGGAGAGGCGGTTTGCGTATTGGGCGCTCTTCCGCTTCCTCGCTCACT
GACTCGCTGCGCTCGGTCGTTCGGCTGCGGCGAGCGGTATCAGCTCACTCAAAGGCGGTAATACGGTTAT
CCACAGAATCAGGGGATAACGCAGGAAAGAACATGTGAGCAAAAGGCCAGCAAAAGGCCAGGAACCGTAA
AAAGGCCGCGTTGCTGGCGTTTTTCCATAGGCTCCGCCCCCCTGACGAGCATCACAAAAATCGACGCTCA
AGTCAGAGGTGGCGAAACCCGACAGGACTATAAAGATACCAGGCGTTTCCCCCTGGAAGCTCCCTCGTGC
GCTCTCCTGTTCCGACCCTGCCGCTTACCGGATACCTGTCCGCCTTTCTCCCTTCGGGAAGCGTGGCGCT
TTCTCATAGCTCACGCTGTAGGTATCTCAGTTCGGTGTAGGTCGTTCGCTCCAAGCTGGGCTGTGTGCAC
GAACCCCCCGTTCAGCCCGACCGCTGCGCCTTATCCGGTAACTATCGTCTTGAGTCCAACCCGGTAAGAC
ACGACTTATCGCCACTGGCAGCAGCCACTGGTAACAGGATTAGCAGAGCGAGGTATGTAGGCGGTGCTAC
AGAGTTCTTGAAGTGGTGGCCTAACTACGGCTACACTAGAAGAACAGTATTTGGTATCTGCGCTCTGCTG
AAGCCAGTTACCTTCGGAAAAAGAGTTGGTAGCTCTTGATCCGGCAAACAAACCACCGCTGGTAGCGGTG
GTTTTTTTGTTTGCAAGCAGCAGATTACGCGCAGAAAAAAAGGATCTCAAGAAGATCCTTTGATCTTTTC
TACGGGGTCTGACGCTCAGTGGAACGAAAACTCACGTTAAGGGATTTTGGTCATGAGATTATCAAAAAGG
ATCTTCACCTAGATCCTTTTAAATTAAAAATGAAGTTTTAAATCAATCTAAAGTATATATGAGTAAACTT
GGTCTGACAGTTACCAATGCTTAATCAGTGAGGCACCTATCTCAGCGATCTGTCTATTTCGTTCATCCAT
AGTTGCCTGACTCCCCGTCGTGTAGATAACTACGATACGGGAGGGCTTACCATCTGGCCCCAGTGCTGCA
ATGATACCGCGAGACCCACGCTCACCGGCTCCAGATTTATCAGCAATAAACCAGCCAGCCGGAAGGGCCG
AGCGCAGAAGTGGTCCTGCAACTTTATCCGCCTCCATCCAGTCTATTAATTGTTGCCGGGAAGCTAGAGT
AAGTAGTTCGCCAGTTAATAGTTTGCGCAACGTTGTTGCCATTGCTACAGGCATCGTGGTGTCACGCTCG
TCGTTTGGTATGGCTTCATTCAGCTCCGGTTCCCAACGATCAAGGCGAGTTACATGATCCCCCATGTTGT
GCAAAAAAGCGGTTAGCTCCTTCGGTCCTCCGATCGTTGTCAGAAGTAAGTTGGCCGCAGTGTTATCACT
CATGGTTATGGCAGCACTGCATAATTCTCTTACTGTCATGCCATCCGTAAGATGCTTTTCTGTGACTGGT
GAGTACTCAACCAAGTCATTCTGAGAATAGTGTATGCGGCGACCGAGTTGCTCTTGCCCGGCGTCAATAC
GGGATAATACCGCGCCACATAGCAGAACTTTAAAAGTGCTCATCATTGGAAAACGTTCTTCGGGGCGAAA
ACTCTCAAGGATCTTACCGCTGTTGAGATCCAGTTCGATGTAACCCACTCGTGCACCCAACTGATCTTCA
GCATCTTTTACTTTCACCAGCGTTTCTGGGTGAGCAAAAACAGGAAGGCAAAATGCCGCAAAAAAGGGAA
TAAGGGCGACACGGAAATGTTGAATACTCATACTCTTCCTTTTTCAATATTATTGAAGCATTTATCAGGG
TTATTGTCTCATGAGCGGATACATATTTGAATGTATTTAGAAAAATAAACAAATAGGGGTTCCGCGCACA
TTTCCCCGAAAAGTGCCACCTGACGTCGACGGATCGGGAGATCTCCCGATCCCCTATGGTGCACTCTCAG
TACAATCTGCTCTGATGCCGCATAGTTAAGCCAGTATCTGCTCCCTGCTTGTGTGTTGGAGGTCGCTGAG
TAGTGCGCGAGCAAAATTTAAGCTACAACAAGGCAAGGCTTGACCGACAATTGCATGAAGAATCTGCTTA
GGGTTAGGCGTTTTGCGCTGCTTCGCGATGTACGGGCCAGATATA
Features (pLannotate 1.2.2; 32 found; start..end, strand, type, name):
      7..386     +  enhancer       CMV enhancer: human cytomegalovirus immediate early enhancer
    387..586     +  promoter       CMV promoter: human cytomegalovirus (CMV) immediate early promoter
    604..784     +  LTR            5' LTR (truncated): truncated 5' long terminal repeat (LTR) from HIV-1
    831..956     +  misc_feature   HIV-1 Ψ: packaging signal of human immunodeficiency virus type 1
    940..1303    +  CDS            HIV-1 gag (fragment): gag protein from human immunodeficiency virus 1; gag
   1449..1682    +  misc_feature   RRE: The Rev response element (RRE) of HIV-1 allows for Rev-dependent mRNA export from the nucleus to the cytoplasm.
   2059..2159    +  CDS            Rev (fragment): human immunodeficiency virus 1 (HIV-1) Rev protein; rev; enhances nuclear export of unspliced and incompletely spliced viral mRNAs
   2209..2326    +  misc_feature   cPPT/CTS: central polypurine tract and central termination sequence of HIV-1
   2383..2653    +  protein_bind   tetracycline response element: contains seven copies of the tetracycline operator tetO tetracycline repressor TetR
   2664..2681    +  misc_feature   MCS (fragment): pUC18/19 multiple cloning site
   2686..2724    +  promoter       minimal CMV promoter: human cytomegalovirus (CMV) immediate early promoter
   2834..3904    +  CDS            Neurod1: NDF1_MOUSE - Also known as Neurod. Experimental evidence at protein level: Swiss-Prot protein existence level 1. Acts as a transcriptional activator: mediates transcriptional activation by binding to E box-containing promoter consensus core sequences 5'-CANNTG-3'. Associates with the p300/CBP transcription coactivator complex to stimulate transcription of the secretin gene as well as the gene encoding the cyclin-dependent kinase inhibitor CDKN1A. Contributes to the regulation of several cell differentiation pathways, like those that promote the formation of early retinal ganglion cells, inner
   3906..3932    +  misc_feature   MCS (fragment): pBluescript multiple cloning site
   3932..4520    +  misc_feature   WPRE: woodchuck hepatitis virus posttranscriptional regulatory element
   4457..5038    +  CDS            nef (fragment): NEF_HV1H2 - Experimental evidence at protein level: Swiss-Prot protein existence level 1. Extracellular Nef protein targets CD4(+) T-lymphocytes for apoptosis by interacting with CXCR4 surface receptors. From Human immunodeficiency virus type 1 group M subtype B (isolate HXB2) (HIV-1).
   5045..5225    +  LTR            5' LTR (truncated): truncated 5' long terminal repeat (LTR) from HIV-1
   5257..5481    +  polyA_signal   bGH poly(A) signal: bovine growth hormone polyadenylation signal
   5485..5506    +  promoter       SV40 promoter (fragment): SV40 enhancer and early promoter
   5527..5955    +  rep_origin     f1 ori (sequence partly withheld): f1 bacteriophage origin of replication; arrow indicates direction of (+) strand synthesis
   5969..6298    +  promoter       SV40 promoter: SV40 enhancer and early promoter
   6346..6393    +  promoter       EM7 promoter: synthetic bacterial promoter&nbsp
   6412..6786    +  CDS            BleoR: antibiotic-binding protein; Sh ble from Streptoalloteichus hindustanus; confers resistance to bleomycin, phleomycin, and Zeocin™
   6796..6921    +  CDS            ble (fragment): BLE_KLEPN - Experimental evidence at protein level: Swiss-Prot protein existence level 1. Binding protein with a strong affinity to the bleomycin family of antibiotics. Binds to CL990; an antimitotic-antibiotic compound. From Klebsiella pneumoniae.
   6916..7037    +  polyA_signal   SV40 poly(A) signal: SV40 polyadenylation signal
   7110..7126    -  protein_bind   lac operator: The lac repressor binds to the lac operator to inhibit transcription in E. coli. This inhibition can be relieved by adding lactose or isopropyl-β-D-thiogalactopyranoside (IPTG). lac repressor encoded by lacI
   7134..7164    -  promoter       lac promoter: promoter for the E. coli lac operon
   7179..7200    -  protein_bind   CAP binding site: CAP binding activates transcription in the presence of cAMP. E. coli catabolite activator protein
   7213..7305    -  CDS            lacI (fragment): lac repressor; lacI; The lac repressor binds to the lac operator to inhibit transcription in E. coli. This inhibition can be relieved by adding lactose or isopropyl-β-D-thiogalactopyranoside (IPTG).
   7488..8076    -  rep_origin     ori: high-copy-number ColE1/pMB1/pBR322/pUC origin of replication
   8247..9107    -  CDS            AmpR: β-lactamase; bla; confers resistance to ampicillin, carbenicillin, and related antibiotics
   9108..9212    -  promoter       AmpR promoter: bla
   9271..9323    -  misc_feature   bom (fragment): basis of mobility region from pBR322
