[The description below was written by a language model from this plasmid's Addgene catalogue record and pLannotate feature annotations shown in this document.]
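Description:
Tet-O-FUW-Neurod1 is an HIV-1-derived lentiviral transfer plasmid for doxycycline-inducible expression of mouse Neurod1 (also called Beta2) in mammalian cells. It is built on the Tet-O-FUW backbone and is maintained in E. coli through a high-copy ColE1/pUC-type origin with ampicillin resistance. An f1 origin is also present. Outside the viral region, the backbone carries an SV40 promoter/EM7 promoter–driven BleoR cassette with an SV40 polyadenylation signal. This cassette lies downstream of the 3' LTR, so it would not be packaged into virus.

The viral genome is transcribed from a CMV enhancer/promoter fused to a truncated 5' LTR. It contains the Ψ packaging signal with a gag fragment, the Rev response element for Rev-dependent nuclear export, and the cPPT/CTS element, which aids nuclear import of the reverse-transcribed genome. The internal expression cassette consists of a tetracycline response element with seven tetO repeats joined to a minimal CMV promoter, followed by the roughly 1.07 kb Neurod1 coding sequence cloned at EcoRI sites. A WPRE follows the insert to enhance transcript stability and expression. The unit ends in the annotated truncated 3' LTR, with a bGH polyadenylation signal beyond it. No epitope tag or reporter is annotated.

Because the TRE/minimal CMV promoter is silent on its own, expression requires a tetracycline-controlled transactivator such as rtTA. That transactivator is not encoded here and must be supplied separately. NeuroD1 is a basic helix-loop-helix transcriptional activator that binds E-box sequences and promotes neuronal differentiation. The associated publication concerns direct conversion of fibroblasts into functional neurons by defined transcription factors, which is consistent with using this construct as one inducible factor in such reprogramming experiments.
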