Addgene plasmid #30129: Tet-O-FUW-Neurod1
Depositing lab: Marius Wernig. Depositing organization: Stanford University. Publication: Direct conversion of fibroblasts to functional neurons by defined factors. Vierbuchen T, Ostermeier A, Pang ZP, Kokubu Y, Sudhof TC, Wernig M. Nature. 2010 Feb 25. 463(7284):1035-41. 10.1038/nature08797 PubMed 20107439.
Backbone
  Vector backbone: Tet-O-FUW
  Backbone size w/o insert (bp): 8373
  Vector type: Mammalian Expression, Lentiviral
Growth in bacteria
  Bacterial resistance: Ampicillin, 100 μg/mL
  Growth temperature: 37°C
  Growth strain: Stbl3
  Copy number: High Copy
Gene/Insert
  Gene/Insert name: NeuroD1 (alt name: Beta2)
  Species: M. musculus (mouse)
  Insert size (bp): 1074
  Entrez Gene: Neurod1 (a.k.a. BETA2, BHF-1, Nd1, Neurod, bHLHa3)
  Cloning method: Restriction Enzyme; 5′ cloning site EcoR1 (not destroyed); 3′ cloning site EcoR1 (not destroyed)
  Sequencing primers: 5′ LNCX; 3′ WPRE-R
Terms and licenses: Academic/Nonprofit Terms; Industry Terms: Not Available to Industry
How to cite: Tet-O-FUW-Neurod1 was a gift from Marius Wernig (Addgene plasmid # 30129 ; http://n2t.net/addgene:30129 ; RRID:Addgene_30129)
