>Addgene plasmid #30129 | Tet-O-FUW-Neurod1 | addgene partial sequence | sequence record 35178 | 30129 with mNeuroD1-R 5'-aagattgatccgtggctttg
TAGTGCATGGTAAAGGCATAATTTTTTTCAAACTCGGCGGATGGTTCGTGTTTGAAAGAGAAGTTGCCAT
TGATGCTGAGCGGCGGGCTGAGGGGTCCGTCAAAGGAAGGGCTGGTGCAGTCAGTTAGGGGGCTTTCAAA
GAAGGGCTCCAGAGCTGCGCTGTAGGCGTGTGGCGGCGGCTTGACGTGGAAGACGTGGGAGCTGTCCATG
GTGCCGTAGGGCGGGCTGGGCAGTCCAGGGGACTGGTAGGAGTAGGGATGCACCGGGAAGGAAGCGCTGG
CGGTTGGCAGATGCGGGGGCATGTCCGGGTTCTGCTCAGGCAAGAAAGTCCGAGGGTTGAGCTGCAGGCA
GCCGGCGACCAAATTGGTAGTGGGCTGGGACAAACCTTTGCAGAGCGTCTGTACGAAGGAGACCAGATCA
GGGCTTTTGCCTGAGCGCAGGATCTCTGACAGAGCCCAGATGTAGTTCTTGGCCAAGCGCAGTGTCTCTA
TTTTAGACAGTTTCTGGGTCTTGGAGTAGCAAGGTACCACCTTGCGCAGGTTGTCCAGCGCCGCGTTCAG
CCCGTGCATGCGGTTCCGCTCGCGGGCGTTGGCCTTCATGCGCCTTAATTTAAAACGTTCTAGGCGCGCC
TTGGTCATCTTTTTCTTTTTGGGACCCCGTCTCTTGGGCTTTTGATCCTCCTCCTCCTCTTCTTCTTCCT
CCTCTTCCTCTAGATCCTCATCTTCCTCCTCCTCCTCTCCCCCGTTTCTCAGAGAGTCCTCCTCTGCATT
CATGGCTTCAAGCTCGTCCTCTTTCTTGTCTGCCTCGTGTTCCTCGTCCTGAGAACTGAGACACTCATCT
GTCCAGCTTGGGGGACCTTGGGGCTGAGGCTCGCCCATCAGCCCGCTCTCGCTGTATGATT
