>Addgene plasmid #30129 | Tet-O-FUW-Neurod1 | addgene partial sequence | sequence record 127289 | U6 5'-cagtgcaggggaaagaatagtagac-3'
CTAAAGAATTACAAAAACAAATTACAAAAATTCAAAATTTTCGGGTTTATTACAGGGACAGCAGAGATCC
AGTTTGGTTAGATCTCGAGTTTACCACTCCCTATTAGTGATAGAGAAAAGTGAAAGTCGAGTTTACCACT
CCCTATCAGTGATAGAGAAAAGTGAAAGTCGAGTTTACCACTCCCTATCAGTGATAGAGAAAAGTGAAAG
TCGAGTTTACCACTCCCTATCAGTGATAGAGAAAAGTGAAAGTCGAGTTTACCACTCCCTATCAGTGATA
GAGAAAAGTGAAAGTCGAGTTTACCACTCCCTATCAGTGATAGAGAAAAGTGAAAGTCGAGCTCGGTACC
CGGGTCGAGGTAGGCGTGTACGGTGGGAGGCCTATATAAGCAGAGCTCGTTTAGTGAACCGTCAGATCGC
CTGGAGACGCCATCCACGCTGTTTTGACCTCCATAGAAGACACCGGGACCGATCCAGCCTCCGCGGCCCC
GAATTCGCTAGCCACCATGACCAAATCATACAGCGAGAGCGGGCTGATGGGCGAGCCTCAGCCCCAAGGT
CCCCCAAGCTGGACAGATGAGTGTCTCAGTTCTCAGGACGAGGAACACGAGGCAGACAAGAAAGAGGACG
AGCTTGAAGCCATGAATGCAGAGGAGGACTCTCTGAGAAACGGGGGAGAGGAGGAGGAGGAAGATGAGGA
TCTAGAGGAAGAGGAGGAAGAAGAAGAGGAGGAGGAGGATCAAAAGCCCAAGAGACGGGGTCCCAAAAAG
AAAAAGATGACCAAGGCGCGCCTAGAACGTTTTAAATTAAGGCGCATGAAGGCCAACGCCCGCGAGCGGA
ACCGCATGCACGGGCTGAACGCGGCGCTGGACAACCTGCGCA
